Addgene plasmid #42436: TBSAHA
Purpose: Bacterial expression for structure determination; may not be full ORF
Depositing lab: Nicola Burgess-Brown. Depositing organization: University of Oxford.
Backbone
  Vector backbone: pNIC28-Bsa4
  Backbone manufacturer: SGC
  Vector type: Bacterial Expression
Growth in bacteria
  Bacterial resistance: Kanamycin, 50 μg/mL
  Growth temperature: 37°C
  Growth strain: Mach1 ;
  Copy number: High Copy
Gene/Insert
  Gene/Insert name: TBSAHA (alt names: Tb11.01.1350; gi|71756217; PDB:3H9U)
  Species: Trypanosoma brucei
  Insert size (bp): 1402
  Mutation: See Comments
  Tag / fusion protein: His6-TEV (N terminal on insert)
  Cloning method: Ligation Independent Cloning
  Sequencing primers: 5′ T7; 3′ T7-term
Terms and licenses: Academic/Nonprofit Terms; Industry Terms: Not Available to Industry
Depositor comments: http://www.thesgc.org/structures/3H9U/ Use BL21(DE3)-R3-pRARE2 strain for expression.
How to cite: TBSAHA was a gift from Nicola Burgess-Brown (Addgene plasmid # 42436 ; http://n2t.net/addgene:42436 ; RRID:Addgene_42436)
