[The description below was written by a language model from this plasmid's Addgene catalogue record.]
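Description:
TBSAHA is a bacterial expression plasmid built on the pNIC28-Bsa4 backbone from the Structural Genomics Consortium, carrying a Trypanosoma brucei coding sequence (locus Tb11.01.1350) of about 1.4 kb. It was made to produce recombinant protein for structure determination, and the record cautions that the insert may not represent the full open reading frame, as is common for constructs trimmed to a crystallisable domain. The record links the insert to a deposited crystal structure. It also flags a mutation by pointing to the comments, but the comments do not spell out any specific change, so the exact sequence differences from the reference gene are not stated. The plasmid is maintained in E. coli as a high-copy vector under kanamycin selection.

The insert was introduced by ligation-independent cloning, which places it in frame behind an N-terminal hexahistidine tag followed by a TEV protease recognition site. This arrangement allows capture of the protein by immobilised metal affinity chromatography and subsequent removal of the tag by TEV cleavage, leaving near-native protein for crystallisation. The promoter is not explicitly listed, but the recommended sequencing primers (T7 and T7 terminator) and the depositor's suggestion of a DE3 lysogen expression host are consistent with a T7 promoter-driven cassette that depends on T7 RNA polymerase supplied by the host. The suggested host also carries a rare-codon tRNA plasmid, which helps translation of a parasite gene whose codon usage differs from that of E. coli. No feature table was provided, so other backbone elements cannot be described from this record.
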