>Addgene plasmid #42436 | TBSAHA | depositor partial sequence | sequence record 57268 | TBSAHA sequence 1402 bps
CATATGCACCATCATCATCATCATTCTTCTGGTGTAGATCTGGGTACCGAGAACCTGTACTTCCAATCCA
TGTACAAGGTACGTGATATCAGCCTCGCTGAATGGGGCCGCAGGGAGCTTGAGCTCGCAGAGAACGAAAT
GCCGGGTCTCATGGAACTTCGCCGTGAGTACGGCCCTTCGAAGCCTCTGAAGGGTGCCAAGATCGCTGGC
TGCCTGCACATGACTATGCAGACTGCTGTGCTTATCGAGACGCTTGTGGAGCTCGGTGCTGAAGTGCGGT
GGGCCTCGTGCAACATCTTCTCCACACAGGACCATGCAGCCGCCGCGATTGCGAAGCGGGGTATCCCTGT
TTTTGCGTGGAAGGGCGAAACTGAAGAGGAGTACATGTGGTGTATGAAGCAGACACTGAAGGGCTTCAGC
GGTGATGGTTACCCCAACATGTTGCTCGACGACGGTGGCGACCTGACAAATTACGTCCTGGATGAGTGCA
AGGAGCTGGACGGAAAAATATACGGTGTCTCCGAGGAGACAACGACAGGTGTAAAAAACCTGTACAAGCG
GCTGCAGCGGGGTAAGCTGACCATCCCCGCCATGAATGTGAACGACAGTGTGACGAAGAGCAAGTTCGAC
AATCTGTACGGTTGCCGTGAGTCTCTCGTGGACGGCATCAAGCGTGCTACCGATGTAATGATTGCTGGCA
AGACCGCATGTGTCTGTGGATATGGTGACGTGGGCAAAGGTTGCGCGGCTGCGCTGCGTGGCTTTGGAGC
ACGTGTCGTTGTGACGGAGGTTGATCCAATTAATGCGCTGCAGGCTGCGATGGAGGGCTATCAGGTGCTA
TTGGTTGAGGATGTTGTCGAGGAGGCACACATTTTCGTCACGACGACCGGCAACGACGATATCATCACAT
CAGAGCATTTCCCCCGCATGCGTGACGATGCAATTGTGTGCAACATCGGCCACTTCGACACAGAGATCCA
GGTGGCGTGGCTGAAGGCAAATGCGAAGGAGCGCGTGGAAGTGAAACCGCAGGTGGATCGCTACACCATG
GCCAATGGCCGCCACATTATTCTTCTGGCTGAGGGTCGCCTGGTCAACCTGGGTTGTGCTTCTGGCCATC
CCTCCTTTGTGATGTCGAACTCCTTCTGCAACCAGGTCCTTGCCCAAATTGAGTTGTGGACAAACCGAGA
CACCGGCAAGTACCCACGTGGCGCCAAGGCTCAGGTTTACTTCCTACCCAAGAAGCTTGACGAAAAGGTT
GCTGCATTGCACCTCGGCAAGCTGGGCGCTAAGCTGACAAAGCTCACACCGAAACAGGCAGAATACATCA
ACTGTCCTGTCGACGGTCCCTTCAAACCTGACCACTACCGTTACTGACAGTAAAGGTGGATACGGATCCG
AA
