>Addgene plasmid #42436 | TBSAHA | addgene partial sequence | sequence record 60180 | T7 5'-TAATACGACTCACTATAGGG-3'
ATTCCCCTCTAGAAATAATTTTGTTTAACTTTAAGAAGGAGATATACATATGCACCATCATCATCATCAT
TCTTCTGGTGTAGATCTGGGTACCGAGAACCTGTACTTCCAATCCATGTACAAGGTACGTGATATCAGCC
TCGCTGAATGGGGCCGCAGGGAGCTTGAGCTCGCAGAGAACGAAATGCCGGGTCTCATGGAACTTCGCCG
TGAGTACGGCCCTTCGAAGCCTCTGAAGGGTGCCAAGATCGCTGGCTGCCTGCACATGACTATGCAGACT
GCTGTGCTTATCGAGACGCTTGTGGAGCTCGGTGCTGAAGTGCGGTGGGCCTCGTGCAACATCTTCTCCA
CACAGGACCATGCAGCCGCCGCGATTGCGAAGCGGGGTATCCCTGTTTTTGCGTGGAAGGGCGAAACTGA
AGAGGAGTACATGTGGTGTATGAAGCAGACACTGAAGGGCTTCAGCGGTGATGGTTACCCCAACATGTTG
CTCGACGACGGTGGCGACCTGACAAATTACGTCCTGGATGAGTGCAAGGAGCTGGACGGAAAAATATACG
GTGTCTCCGAGGAGACAACGACAGGTGTAAAAAACCTGTACAAGCGGCTGCAGCGGGGTAAGCTGACCAT
CCCCGCCATGAATGTGAACGACAGTGTGACGAAGAGCAAGTTCGACAATCTGTACGGTTGCCGTGAGTCT
CTCGTGGACGGCATCAAGCGTGCTACCGATGTAATGATTGCTGGCAAGACCGCATGTGTCTGTGGATATG
GTGACGTGGGCAAAGGTTGCGCGGCTGCGCTGCGTGGCTTTGGAGCACGTGTCGTTGTGACGGAGGTTGA
TCCAATTAATGCGCTGCA
